>Addgene plasmid #75666 | IRAK4 gRNA (BRDN0001149331) | addgene full sequence | sequence record 184326 | Addgene Assembled Sequence
CCCGGGTGCAAAGATGGATAAAGTTTTAAACAGAGAGGAATCTTTGCAGCTAATGGACCTTCTAGGTCTT
GAAAGGAGTGGGAATTGGCTCCGGTGCCCGTCAGTGGGCAGAGCGCACATCGCCCACAGTCCCCGAGAAG
TTGGGGGGAGGGGTCGGCAATTGATCCGGTGCCTAGAGAAGGTGGCGCGGGGTAAACTGGGAAAGTGATG
TCGTGTACTGGCTCCGCCTTTTTCCCGAGGGTGGGGGAGAACCGTATATAAGTGCAGTAGTCGCCGTGAA
CGTTCTTTTTCGCAACGGGTTTGCCGCCAGAACACAGGTAAGTGCCGTGTGTGGTTCCCGCGGGCCTGGC
CTCTTTACGGGTTATGGCCCTTGCGTGCCTTGAATTACTTCCACCTGGCTGCAGTACGTGATTCTTGATC
CCGAGCTTCGGGTTGGAAGTGGGTGGGAGAGTTCGAGGCCTTGCGCTTAAGGAGCCCCTTCGCCTCGTGC
TTGAGTTGAGGCCTGGCCTGGGCGCTGGGGCCGCCGCGTGCGAATCTGGTGGCACCTTCGCGCCTGTCTC
GCTGCTTTCGATAAGTCTCTAGCCATTTAAAATTTTTGATGACCTGCTGCGACGCTTTTTTTCTGGCAAG
ATAGTCTTGTAAATGCGGGCCAAGATCTGCACACTGGTATTTCGGTTTTTGGGGCCGCGGGCGGCGACGG
GGCCCGTGCGTCCCAGCGCACATGTTCGGCGAGGCGGGGCCTGCGAGCGCGGCCACCGAGAATCGGACGG
GGGTAGTCTCAAGCTGGCCGGCCTGCTCTGGTGCCTGGCCTCGCGCCGCCGTGTATCGCCCCGCCCTGGG
CGGCAAGGCTGGCCCGGTCGGCACCAGTTGCGTGAGCGGAAAGATGGCCGCTTCCCGGCCCTGCTGCAGG
GAGCTCAAAATGGAGGACGCGGCGCTCGGGAGAGCGGGCGGGTGAGTCACCCACACAAAGGAAAAGGGCC
TTTCCGTCCTCAGCCGTCGCTTCATGTGACTCCACGGAGTACCGGGCGCCGTCCAGGCACCTCGATTAGT
TCTCGAGCTTTTGGAGTACGTCGTCTTTAGGTTGGGGGGAGGGGTTTTATGCGATGGAGTTTCCCCACAC
TGAGTGGGTGGAGACTGAAGTTAGGCCAGCTTGGCACTTGATGTAATTCTCCTTGGAATTTGCCCTTTTT
GAGTTTGGATCTTGGTTCATTCTCAAGCCTCAGACAGTGGTTCAAAGTTTTTTTCTTCCATTTCAGGTGT
CGTGACGTACGGCCACCATGACCGAGTACAAGCCCACGGTGCGCCTCGCCACCCGCGACGACGTCCCCAG
GGCCGTACGCACCCTCGCCGCCGCGTTCGCCGACTACCCCGCCACGCGCCACACCGTCGATCCGGACCGC
CACATCGAGCGGGTCACCGAGCTGCAAGAACTCTTCCTCACGCGCGTCGGGCTCGACATCGGCAAGGTGT
GGGTCGCGGACGACGGCGCCGCCGTGGCGGTCTGGACCACGCCGGAGAGCGTCGAAGCGGGGGCGGTGTT
CGCCGAGATCGGCCCGCGCATGGCCGAGTTGAGCGGTTCCCGGCTGGCCGCGCAGCAACAGATGGAAGGC
CTCCTGGCGCCGCACCGGCCCAAGGAGCCCGCGTGGTTCCTGGCCACCGTCGGAGTCTCGCCCGACCACC
AGGGCAAGGGTCTGGGCAGCGCCGTCGTGCTCCCCGGAGTGGAGGCGGCCGAGCGCGCCGGGGTGCCCGC
CTTCCTGGAGACCTCCGCGCCCCGCAACCTCCCCTTCTACGAGCGGCTCGGCTTCACCGTCACCGCCGAC
GTCGAGGTGCCCGAAGGACCGCGCACCTGGTGCATGACCCGCAAGCCCGGTGCCTGAACGCGTTAAGTCG
ACAATCAACCTCTGGATTACAAAATTTGTGAAAGATTGACTGGTATTCTTAACTATGTTGCTCCTTTTAC
GCTATGTGGATACGCTGCTTTAATGCCTTTGTATCATGCTATTGCTTCCCGTATGGCTTTCATTTTCTCC
TCCTTGTATAAATCCTGGTTGCTGTCTCTTTATGAGGAGTTGTGGCCCGTTGTCAGGCAACGTGGCGTGG
TGTGCACTGTGTTTGCTGACGCAACCCCCACTGGTTGGGGCATTGCCACCACCTGTCAGCTCCTTTCCGG
GACTTTCGCTTTCCCCCTCCCTATTGCCACGGCGGAACTCATCGCCGCCTGCCTTGCCCGCTGCTGGACA
GGGGCTCGGCTGTTGGGCACTGACAATTCCGTGGTGTTGTCGGGGAAATCATCGTCCTTTCCTTGGCTGC
TCGCCTGTGTTGCCACCTGGATTCTGCGCGGGACGTCCTTCTGCTACGTCCCTTCGGCCCTCAATCCAGC
GGACCTTCCTTCCCGCGGCCTGCTGCCGGCTCTGCGGCCTCTTCCGCGTCTTCGCCTTCGCCCTCAGACG
AGTCGGATCTCCCTTTGGGCCGCCTCCCCGCGTCGACTTTAAGACCAATGACTTACAAGGCAGCTGTAGA
TCTTAGCCACTTTTTAAAAGAAAAGGGGGGACTGGAAGGGCTAATTCACTCCCAACGAAGACAAGATCTG
CTTTTTGCTTGTACTGGGTCTCTCTGGTTAGACCAGATCTGAGCCTGGGAGCTCTCTGGCTAACTAGGGA
ACCCACTGCTTAAGCCTCAATAAAGCTTGCCTTGAGTGCTTCAAGTAGTGTGTGCCCGTCTGTTGTGTGA
CTCTGGTAACTAGAGATCCCTCAGACCCTTTTAGTCAGTGTGGAAAATCTCTAGCAGTACGTATAGTAGT
TCATGTCATCTTATTATTCAGTATTTATAACTTGCAAAGAAATGAATATCAGAGAGTGAGAGGAACTTGT
TTATTGCAGCTTATAATGGTTACAAATAAAGCAATAGCATCACAAATTTCACAAATAAAGCATTTTTTTC
ACTGCATTCTAGTTGTGGTTTGTCCAAACTCATCAATGTATCTTATCATGTCTGGCTCTAGCTATCCCGC
CCCTAACTCCGCCCATCCCGCCCCTAACTCCGCCCAGTTCCGCCCATTCTCCGCCCCATGGCTGACTAAT
TTTTTTTATTTATGCAGAGGCCGAGGCCGCCTCGGCCTCTGAGCTATTCCAGAAGTAGTGAGGAGGCTTT
TTTGGAGGCCTAGGGACGTACCCAATTCGCCCTATAGTGAGTCGTATTACGCGCGCTCACTGGCCGTCGT
TTTACAACGTCGTGACTGGGAAAACCCTGGCGTTACCCAACTTAATCGCCTTGCAGCACATCCCCCTTTC
GCCAGCTGGCGTAATAGCGAAGAGGCCCGCACCGATCGCCCTTCCCAACAGTTGCGCAGCCTGAATGGCG
AATGGG
[124 nt withheld, positions 3367-3490]
C
[91 nt withheld, positions 3492-3582]
A
[49 nt withheld, positions 3584-3632]
CCTTTGACGTTGGAGTCCACGTTCTTT
[37 nt withheld, positions 3660-3696]
ACCCTATCTCGGTCTATTCTTTTGATTTATAAGGGATTTTGCCGATTTCGGCCTATTGGTTAAAAAATGA
GCTGATTTAACAAAAATTTAACGCGAATTTTAACAAAATATTAACGCTTACAATTTAGGTGGCACTTTTC
GGGGAAATGTGCGCGGAACCCCTATTTGTTTATTTTTCTAAATACATTCAAATATGTATCCGCTCATGAG
ACAATAACCCTGATAAATGCTTCAATAATATTGAAAAAGGAAGAGTATGAGTATTCAACATTTCCGTGTC
GCCCTTATTCCCTTTTTTGCGGCATTTTGCCTTCCTGTTTTTGCTCACCCAGAAACGCTGGTGAAAGTAA
AAGATGCTGAAGATCAGTTGGGTGCACGAGTGGGTTACATCGAACTGGATCTCAACAGCGGTAAGATCCT
TGAGAGTTTTCGCCCCGAAGAACGTTTTCCAATGATGAGCACTTTTAAAGTTCTGCTATGTGGCGCGGTA
TTATCCCGTATTGACGCCGGGCAAGAGCAACTCGGTCGCCGCATACACTATTCTCAGAATGACTTGGTTG
AGTACTCACCAGTCACAGAAAAGCATCTTACGGATGGCATGACAGTAAGAGAATTATGCAGTGCTGCCAT
AACCATGAGTGATAACACTGCGGCCAACTTACTTCTGACAACGATCGGAGGACCGAAGGAGCTAACCGCT
TTTTTGCACAACATGGGGGATCATGTAACTCGCCTTGATCGTTGGGAACCGGAGCTGAATGAAGCCATAC
CAAACGACGAGCGTGACACCACGATGCCTGTAGCAATGGCAACAACGTTGCGCAAACTATTAACTGGCGA
ACTACTTACTCTAGCTTCCCGGCAACAATTAATAGACTGGATGGAGGCGGATAAAGTTGCAGGACCACTT
CTGCGCTCGGCCCTTCCGGCTGGCTGGTTTATTGCTGATAAATCTGGAGCCGGTGAGCGTGGGTCTCGCG
GTATCATTGCAGCACTGGGGCCAGATGGTAAGCCCTCCCGTATCGTAGTTATCTACACGACGGGGAGTCA
GGCAACTATGGATGAACGAAATAGACAGATCGCTGAGATAGGTGCCTCACTGATTAAGCATTGGTAACTG
TCAGACCAAGTTTACTCATATATACTTTAGATTGATTTAAAACTTCATTTTTAATTTAAAAGGATCTAGG
TGAAGATCCTTTTTGATAATCTCATGACCAAAATCCCTTAACGTGAGTTTTCGTTCCACTGAGCGTCAGA
CCCCGTAGAAAAGATCAAAGGATCTTCTTGAGATCCTTTTTTTCTGCGCGTAATCTGCTGCTTGCAAACA
AAAAAACCACCGCTACCAGCGGTGGTTTGTTTGCCGGATCAAGAGCTACCAACTCTTTTTCCGAAGGTAA
CTGGCTTCAGCAGAGCGCAGATACCAAATACTGTTCTTCTAGTGTAGCCGTAGTTAGGCCACCACTTCAA
GAACTCTGTAGCACCGCCTACATACCTCGCTCTGCTAATCCTGTTACCAGTGGCTGCTGCCAGTGGCGAT
AAGTCGTGTCTTACCGGGTTGGACTCAAGACGATAGTTACCGGATAAGGCGCAGCGGTCGGGCTGAACGG
GGGGTTCGTGCACACAGCCCAGCTTGGAGCGAACGACCTACACCGAACTGAGATACCTACAGCGTGAGCT
ATGAGAAAGCGCCACGCTTCCCGAAGGGAGAAAGGCGGACAGGTATCCGGTAAGCGGCAGGGTCGGAACA
GGAGAGCGCACGAGGGAGCTTCCAGGGGGAAACGCCTGGTATCTTTATAGTCCTGTCGGGTTTCGCCACC
TCTGACTTGAGCGTCGATTTTTGTGATGCTCGTCAGGGGGGCGGAGCCTATGGAAAAACGCCAGCAACGC
GGCCTTTTTACGGTTCCTGGCCTTTTGCTGGCCTTTTGCTCACATGTTCTTTCCTGCGTTATCCCCTGAT
TCTGTGGATAACCGTATTACCGCCTTTGAGTGAGCTGATACCGCTCGCCGCAGCCGAACGACCGAGCGCA
GCGAGTCAGTGAGCGAGGAAGCGGAAGAGCGCCCAATACGCAAACCGCCTCTCCCCGCGCGTTGGCCGAT
TCATTAATGCAGCTGGCACGACAGGTTTCCCGACTGGAAAGCGGGCAGTGAGCGCAACGCAATTAATGTG
AGTTAGCTCACTCATTAGGCACCCCAGGCTTTACACTTTATGCTTCCGGCTCGTATGTTGTGTGGAATTG
TGAGCGGATAACAATTTCACACAGGAAACAGCTATGACCATGATTACGCCAAGCGCGCAATTAACCCTCA
CTAAAGGGAACAAAAGCTGGAGCTGCAAGCTTAATGTAGTCTTATGCAATACTCTTGTAGTCTTGCAACA
TGGTAACGATGAGTTAGCAACATGCCTTACAAGGAGAGAAAAAGCACCGTGCATGCCGATTGGTGGAAGT
AAGGTGGTACGATCGTGCCTTATTAGGAAGGCAACAGACGGGTCTGACATGGATTGGACGAACCACTGAA
TTGCCGCATTGCAGAGATATTGTATTTAAGTGCCTAGCTCGATACATAAACGGGTCTCTCTGGTTAGACC
AGATCTGAGCCTGGGAGCTCTCTGGCTAACTAGGGAACCCACTGCTTAAGCCTCAATAAAGCTTGCCTTG
AGTGCTTCAAGTAGTGTGTGCCCGTCTGTTGTGTGACTCTGGTAACTAGAGATCCCTCAGACCCTTTTAG
TCAGTGTGGAAAATCTCTAGCAGTGGCGCCCGAACAGGGACTTGAAAGCGAAAGGGAAACCAGAGGAGCT
CTCTCGACGCAGGACTCGGCTTGCTGAAGCGCGCACGGCAAGAGGCGAGGGGCGGCGACTGGTGAGTACG
CCAAAAATTTTGACTAGCGGAGGCTAGAAGGAGAGAGATGGGTGCGAGAGCGTCAGTATTAAGCGGGGGA
GAATTAGATCGCGATGGGAAAAAATTCGGTTAAGGCCAGGGGGAAAGAAAAAATATAAATTAAAACATAT
AGTATGGGCAAGCAGGGAGCTAGAACGATTCGCAGTTAATCCTGGCCTGTTAGAAACATCAGAAGGCTGT
AGACAAATACTGGGACAGCTACAACCATCCCTTCAGACAGGATCAGAAGAACTTAGATCATTATATAATA
CAGTAGCAACCCTCTATTGTGTGCATCAAAGGATAGAGATAAAAGACACCAAGGAAGCTTTAGACAAGAT
AGAGGAAGAGCAAAACAAAAGTAAGACCACCGCACAGCAAGCGGCCGCTGATCTTCAGACCTGGAGGAGG
AGATATGAGGGACAATTGGAGAAGTGAATTATATAAATATAAAGTAGTAAAAATTGAACCATTAGGAGTA
GCACCCACCAAGGCAAAGAGAAGAGTGGTGCAGAGAGAAAAAAGAGCAGTGGGAATAGGAGCTTTGTTCC
TTGGGTTCTTGGGAGCAGCAGGAAGCACTATGGGCGCAGCGTCAATGACGCTGACGGTACAGGCCAGACA
ATTATTGTCTGGTATAGTGCAGCAGCAGAACAATTTGCTGAGGGCTATTGAGGCGCAACAGCATCTGTTG
CAACTCACAGTCTGGGGCATCAAGCAGCTCCAGGCAAGAATCCTGGCTGTGGAAAGATACCTAAAGGATC
AACAGCTCCTGGGGATTTGGGGTTGCTCTGGAAAACTCATTTGCACCACTGCTGTGCCTTGGAATGCTAG
TTGGAGTAATAAATCTCTGGAACAGATTTGGAATCACACGACCTGGATGGAGTGGGACAGAGAAATTAAC
AATTACACAAGCTTAATACACTCCTTAATTGAAGAATCGCAAAACCAGCAAGAAAAGAATGAACAAGAAT
TATTGGAATTAGATAAATGGGCAAGTTTGTGGAATTGGTTTAACATAACAAATTGGCTGTGGTATATAAA
ATTATTCATAATGATAGTAGGAGGCTTGGTAGGTTTAAGAATAGTTTTTGCTGTACTTTCTATAGTGAAT
AGAGTTAGGCAGGGATATTCACCATTATCGTTTCAGACCCACCTCCCAACCCCGAGGGGACCCAGAGAGG
GCCTATTTCCCATGATTCCTTCATATTTGCATATACGATACAAGGCTGTTAGAGAGATAATTAGAATTAA
TTTGACTGTAAACACAAAGATATTAGTACAAAATACGTGACGTAGAAAGTAATAATTTCTTGGGTAGTTT
GCAGTTTTAAAATTATGTTTTAAAATGGACTATCATATGCTTACCGTAACTTGAAAGTATTTCGATTTCT
TGGCTTTATATATCTTGTGGAAAGGACGAAACACCGCTCATGTGCCAAGAAAGTGGGTTTTAGAGCTAGA
AATAGCAAGTTAAAATAAGGCTAGTCCGTTATCAACTTGAAAAAGTGGCACCGAGTCGGTGCTTTTTTAA
GCTTGGCGTAACTAGATCTTGAGACAAATGGCAGTATTCATCCACAATTTTAAAAGAAAAGGGGGGATTG
GGGGGTACAGTGCAGGGGAAAGAATAGTAGACATAATAGCAACAGACATACAAACTAAAGAATTACAAAA
ACAAATTACAAAAATTCAAAATTTTCGGGTTTATTACAGGGACAGCAGAGATCCACTTTGGCGCCGGCTC
GAGGGGG
Features (pLannotate 1.2.2; 29 found; start..end, strand, type, name):
     14..80      +  CDS            small t antigen (fragment): SV40 (simian virus 40) small t antigen
    106..317     +  promoter       EF-1α core promoter: core promoter for human elongation factor EF-1α
    318..1256    +  intron         EF-1α intron A: intron upstream of the start codon of human EF-1α
   1278..1877    +  CDS            PuroR (fragment): puromycin N-acetyltransferase; pac from Streptomyces; confers resistance to puromycin
   1893..2481    +  misc_feature   WPRE: woodchuck hepatitis virus posttranscriptional regulatory element
   2532..2551    +  misc_feature   cPPT/CTS (fragment): central polypurine tract and central termination sequence of HIV-1
   2553..2786    +  LTR            3' LTR (ΔU3): self-inactivating 3' long terminal repeat (LTR) from HIV-1
   2864..2985    +  polyA_signal   SV40 poly(A) signal: SV40 polyadenylation signal
   3025..3160    +  rep_origin     SV40 ori: SV40 origin of replication
   3181..3199    -  promoter       T7 promoter: promoter for bacteriophage T7 RNA polymerase
   3207..3362    +  CDS            lacZα (fragment): LacZα fragment of β-galactosidase; lacZ fragment
   3367..3795    +  rep_origin     f1 ori (sequence partly withheld): f1 bacteriophage origin of replication; arrow indicates direction of (+) strand synthesis
   3848..3952    +  promoter       AmpR promoter: bla
   3953..4813    +  CDS            AmpR: β-lactamase; bla; confers resistance to ampicillin, carbenicillin, and related antibiotics
   4984..5572    +  rep_origin     ori: high-copy-number ColE1/pMB1/pBR322/pUC origin of replication
   5755..5847    +  CDS            lacI (fragment): lac repressor; lacI; The lac repressor binds to the lac operator to inhibit transcription in E. coli. This inhibition can be relieved by adding lactose or isopropyl-β-D-thiogalactopyranoside (IPTG).
   5860..5881    +  protein_bind   CAP binding site: CAP binding activates transcription in the presence of cAMP. E. coli catabolite activator protein
   5896..5926    +  promoter       lac promoter: promoter for the E. coli lac operon
   5934..5950    +  protein_bind   lac operator: The lac repressor binds to the lac operator to inhibit transcription in E. coli. This inhibition can be relieved by adding lactose or isopropyl-β-D-thiogalactopyranoside (IPTG). lac repressor encoded by lacI
   5995..6013    +  promoter       T3 promoter: promoter for bacteriophage T3 RNA polymerase
   6041..6267    +  promoter       RSV promoter: Rous sarcoma virus enhancer/promoter
   6268..6448    +  LTR            5' LTR (truncated): truncated 5' long terminal repeat (LTR) from HIV-1
   6495..6620    +  misc_feature   HIV-1 Ψ: packaging signal of human immunodeficiency virus type 1
   6604..6967    +  CDS            HIV-1 gag (fragment): gag protein from human immunodeficiency virus 1; gag
   7113..7346    +  misc_feature   RRE: The Rev response element (RRE) of HIV-1 allows for Rev-dependent mRNA export from the nucleus to the cytoplasm.
   7723..7749    +  CDS            Rev (fragment): human immunodeficiency virus 1 (HIV-1) Rev protein; rev; enhances nuclear export of unspliced and incompletely spliced viral mRNAs
   7753..7993    +  promoter       U6 promoter: RNA polymerase III promoter for human U6 snRNA
   8023..8098    +  misc_RNA       gRNA scaffold: guide RNA scaffold for the Streptococcus pyogenes CRISPR/Cas9 system
   8154..8271    +  misc_feature   cPPT/CTS: central polypurine tract and central termination sequence of HIV-1
