[The description below was written by a language model from this plasmid's Addgene catalogue record and pLannotate feature annotations shown in this document.]
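Description:
IRAK4 gRNA (BRDN0001149331) is a third-generation lentiviral single-guide RNA plasmid built on the lentiGuide-Puro backbone and designed to target human IRAK4, with the guide chosen to match several annotated IRAK4 transcript variants. It belongs to a human kinome gRNA collection. In bacteria the 8.3 kb plasmid is maintained through a high-copy ColE1/pUC-type origin and selected with ampicillin via the β-lactamase gene. An f1 origin, an SV40 origin and remnants of lac and T7/T3 cloning-vector sequence are also annotated in the backbone.

The lentiviral transfer cassette begins with an RSV promoter fused to a truncated HIV-1 5' LTR, which makes genomic RNA production Tat-independent. It is followed by the Ψ packaging signal with a gag fragment, and by the Rev response element for Rev-dependent nuclear export. Downstream, a human U6 RNA polymerase III promoter drives the IRAK4 spacer joined to the Streptococcus pyogenes Cas9 guide scaffold. After a central polypurine tract, which aids nuclear import of the provirus, an EF-1α core promoter with its intron A expresses puromycin N-acetyltransferase so that transduced mammalian cells can be selected. A WPRE enhances transcript expression, and the cassette ends in a self-inactivating ΔU3 3' LTR followed by an SV40 polyadenylation signal.

The plasmid does not encode Cas9. It is intended for use with a separate Cas9 vector such as lentiCas9-Blast, or in cells that already express Cas9, to disrupt IRAK4 in human cells by CRISPR.
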