Addgene plasmid #75666: IRAK4 gRNA (BRDN0001149331)
Purpose: 3rd generation lentiviral gRNA plasmid targeting human IRAK4
Depositing lab: John Doench & David Root. Depositing organization: Broad Institute. Publication: Optimized sgRNA design to maximize activity and minimize off-target effects of CRISPR-Cas9. Doench JG, Fusi N, Sullender M, Hegde M, Vaimberg EW, Donovan KF, Smith I, Tothova Z, Wilen C, Orchard R, Virgin HW, Listgarten J, Root DE. Nat Biotechnol. 2016 Jan 18. doi: 10.1038/nbt.3437. PubMed 26780180.
Backbone
  Vector backbone: lentiGuide-Puro
  Backbone manufacturer: Zhang Lab (Addgene plasmid # 52963)
  Vector type: Mammalian Expression, Lentiviral, CRISPR
  Selectable markers: Puromycin
Growth in bacteria
  Bacterial resistance: Ampicillin, 100 μg/mL
  Growth temperature: 37°C
  Growth strain: DH5alpha
  Copy number: High Copy
Gene/Insert
  Gene/Insert name: IRAK4 (alt names: IRAK4; NM_001114182.2)
  gRNA/shRNA sequence: CTCATGTGCCAAGAAAGTGG
  Species: H. sapiens (human)
  Entrez Gene: IRAK4 (a.k.a. IMD67, IPD1, IRAK-4, NY-REN-64, REN64)
  Promoter: hU6
  Cloning method: Unknown
  Sequencing primers: 5′ U6-F; 3′ pS2-R
Terms and licenses: Academic/Nonprofit Terms; Industry Terms: Not Available to Industry
Depositor comments: The gRNA was designed to target the following Genbank reference sequence(s): NM_001114182.2,NM_001145256.1,NM_001145257.1,NM_001145258.1,NM_016123.3. Note that this plasmid does NOT contain Cas9. It should be used in conjunction with lentiCas9-Blast (Addgene #52962) or otherwise with cell lines already expressing Cas9. Browse the full kinome gRNA library at http://www.addgene.org/pooled-library/broadgpp-human-kinome/ or visit http://www.broadinstitute.org/rnai/public/ for detailed protocols and information.
How to cite: IRAK4 gRNA (BRDN0001149331) was a gift from John Doench & David Root (Addgene plasmid # 75666 ; http://n2t.net/addgene:75666 ; RRID:Addgene_75666)
