>Addgene plasmid #75666 | IRAK4 gRNA (BRDN0001149331) | depositor partial sequence | sequence record 143126 | Target Sequence
CTCATGTGCCAAGAAAGTGG
