>Addgene plasmid #75666 | IRAK4 gRNA (BRDN0001149331) | addgene partial sequence | sequence record 184325 | hU6-F
CGTGACGTAGAAAGTAATAATTTCTTGGGTAGTTTGCAGTTTTAAAATTATGTTTTAAAATGGACTATCA
TATGCTTACCGTAACTTGAAAGTATTTCGATTTCTTGGCTTTATATATCTTGTGGAAAGGACGAAACACC
GCTCATGTGCCAAGAAAGTGGGTTTTAGAGCTAGAAATAGCAAGTTAAAATAAGGCTAGTCCGTTATCAA
CTTGAAAAAGTGGCACCGAGTCGGTGCTTTTTTAAGCTTGGCGTAACTAGATCTTGAGACAAATGGCAGT
ATTCATCCACAATTTTAAAAGAAAAGGGGGGATTGGGGGGTACAGTGCAGGGGAAAGAATAGTAGACATA
ATAGCAACAGACATACAAACTAAAGAATTACAAAAACAAATTACAAAAATTCAAAATTTTCGGGTTTATT
ACAGGGACAGCAGAGATCCACTTTGGCGCCGGCTCGAGGGGGCCCGGGTGCAAAGATGGATAAAGTTTTA
AACAGAGAGGAATCTTTGCAGCTAATGGACCTTCTAGGTCTTGAAAGGAGTGGGAATTGGCTCCGGTGCC
CGTCAGTGGG
